>Addgene plasmid #12768 | DCT.VV.Orf80 | addgene partial sequence | sequence record 19163 | T7 5'-TAATACGACTCACTATAGGG-3'
TTGGTACCGAGCTCGGATCCAGTACCCTTCACCGAATTCCAGCTGACCACCATGCTATTAGAAATGGATA
AAATCAAAATTACGGTTGATTCAAAAATTGGTAATGTTGTTACCATATCGTATAACTTGGAAAAGATAAC
TATTGATGTCACACCTAAAAAGAAAAAAGAAAAGGATGTATTATTAGCGCAATCAGTTGCTGTCGAAGAG
GCAAAAGATGTCAAGGTAGAAGAAAAAAATATGATCGATATTGAAGATGACGATGATATGGATGTAGAAA
GCGCATAAGCAATTCCCGGGGATCCGAATAAAGGGTCAAGACAATTCTGCAGATATCCAGCACAGTGGCG
GCCGCTCGAGTCTAGAGGGCCCGCGGTTCGAAGGTAAGCCTATCCCTAACCCTCTCCTCGGTCTCGATTC
TACGCGTACCGGTCATCATCACCATCACCATTGAGTTTAAACCCGCTGATCAGCCTCGACTGTGCCTTCT
AGTTGCCAGCCATCTGTTGTTTGCCCCTCCCCCGTGCCTTCCTTGACCCTGGAAGGTGCCACTCCCACTG
TCCTTTCCTAATAAAATGAGGAAATTGCATCGCATTGTCTGAGTAGGTGTCATT
