[The description below was written by a language model from this plasmid's Addgene catalogue record.]
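Description:
DCT.VV.Orf80 is a mammalian expression plasmid built on the commercial pcDNA 3.1D V5-His-TOPO backbone (about 5.5 kb without insert) and carrying a short vaccinia virus open reading frame of 237 bp, designated VV.Orf80 within its library and also listed as VV_WR_169. The insert is recorded as flanked by intact BamHI sites on both sides, and it can be sequenced from the upstream T7 primer site. The plasmid is maintained at high copy number in E. coli under ampicillin selection, and the backbone also provides a neomycin resistance marker, allowing G418 selection of transfected mammalian cells. The record does not include a feature table and does not explicitly name the promoter. This backbone family normally drives inserts from the CMV immediate-early promoter and offers C-terminal V5 and polyhistidine tags, but whether the ORF is in frame with those tags here is not stated.

The construct is one member of a library of individually cloned vaccinia virus ORFs made for screening purposes, associated with work to identify poxvirus CD8+ T cell determinants for the design and characterisation of smallpox vaccines. In that setting, expressing single viral ORFs in mammalian cells allows the gene products recognised by virus-specific T cells to be identified. The depositors caution that the plasmid and insert names apply only within this library. They also note that the cloned sequence may differ from the current canonical reference for the gene, so the accompanying library data and quality-control sequencing should be consulted to confirm the ORF's identity and its naming in the Copenhagen and WR strains.
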