Addgene plasmid #12768: DCT.VV.Orf80
Purpose: This plasmid was designed for screening purposes and may contain discrepancies relative to the current canonical GenBank version of the gene.
Depositing lab: Jack Bennink & Jon Yewdell. Depositing organization: National Institute of Allergy and Infectious Diseases (NIAID). Publication: Identification of poxvirus CD8+ T cell determinants to enable rational design and characterization of smallpox vaccines. Tscharke DC, Karupiah G, Zhou J, Palmore T, Irvine KR, Haeryfar SM, Williams S, Sidney J, Sette A, Bennink JR, Yewdell JW. J Exp Med. 2005 January 3; 201(1): 95–104. 10.1084/jem.20041912 PubMed 15623576.
Backbone
  Vector backbone: pcDNA 3.1D V5-His-TOPO
  Backbone manufacturer: Invitrogen
  Backbone size w/o insert (bp): 5514
  Vector type: Mammalian Expression
  Selectable markers: Neomycin (select with G418)
Growth in bacteria
  Bacterial resistance: Ampicillin, 100 μg/mL
  Growth temperature: 37°C
  Growth strain: DH5alpha
  Copy number: High Copy
Gene/Insert
  Gene/Insert name: VV.Orf80 (alt name: VV_WR_169)
  Species: Vaccinia Virus
  Insert size (bp): 237
  Cloning method: Restriction Enzyme; 5′ cloning site BamHI (not destroyed); 3′ cloning site BamHI (not destroyed)
  Sequencing primers: 5′ Universal T7
Terms and licenses: Academic/Nonprofit Terms; Industry Terms: Not Available to Industry
Depositor comments: Please see the Vaccinia kit page ( https://www.addgene.org/vvorf/ ) for more information. The kit page contains the supplemental VVOrfData spreadsheet, which includes important information about this plasmid. The plasmid and insert names provided here relate only to this library. The name of the ORF (if present) in VACV strain Copenhagen and the name of the ORF (if annotated) in VACV strain WR sequence can be found in VVOrfData spreadsheet. Please note that the amino acid sequence given for each ORF in the spreadsheet may contain some errors. Additionally, changes from the expected sequence may be present in these plasmids. Please see Addgene's quality control sequence and sequencing notes in the VVOrfData spreadsheet before ordering this plasmid.
How to cite: DCT.VV.Orf80 was a gift from Jack Bennink & Jon Yewdell (Addgene plasmid # 12768 ; http://n2t.net/addgene:12768 ; RRID:Addgene_12768)
